>Addgene plasmid #18231 | T4 Lysozyme K16E R119E | addgene partial sequence | sequence record 24018 | 3primeUP
CGAAAAGCCCGCTCATTAGGCGGGCTCAGATCTGCTCATGTTTGACAGCTTATCATCGATAAGCTTCGGC
AATAAATTCTTGATATGTTTTCATATGTTTCCTTTAAATATTTTAATTAGTAATTGTCTATTCAAGTAAT
TGTGAATATACTATCACAATTCCAAGAGAAAGTAAACAGCTTTATAGATTTTTATACGCGTCCCAAGTGC
CAGTTCTAAACGTTGTAATGACTCGTTTTGCGCGATTAGGTGTTTGATTATACCATCTACTTTTAGCTAA
GTTAACTGCTGCTTCATCCCAGCGTTTTTGTTGAAGCATTTCTAAAGAGTTAGTAAATCCTGCCACACCG
GTTTCTCCCATTTGGAAAACCATATTAATCAATGCACAGCGACGAACCGCATCAAGAGAATCATAAACCG
GTTTTAATTTAGCATTTCTCAGAATTCCGCGAACAGCAGCATCAACATCCTGATTAAAGAGTTTTTCAGC
CTCATCTTTTGTAATTACACCATTGCAATTACGCCCAATAGCTTTATCTAATTCAGATTTAGCAGCATTA
AGTGATGGACTTTTTGTAAGCAAATGACCGATGCCAATAGTGTAATAGCCTTCTGTGTCTTTATAGATTT
CAAGTCTAAGACCTTCATCTATACGTAACATTTCAAATATATTCATAATACCTCCTAAGCATCGATGGAT
CCTGTTTCCTGTGTGAAATTGTTATCCGCTCACATTCCACACATTATACGAGCCGATGATAATTGTCACA
GGGGATGGGAGAGCCACNNNNGGGAANCNTATCAGGGCAAGCGTTCCGGGGAATGTANCGCTCCATCNCC
ATAA
