[The description below was written by a language model from this plasmid's Addgene catalogue record.]
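Description:
T4 Lysozyme K16E R119E is a bacterial expression plasmid built on the pHS1403 backbone (about 5 kb without insert) that carries a mutant version of the bacteriophage T4 lysozyme gene (gene e). It is maintained in E. coli as a high-copy plasmid under ampicillin selection. The record does not name the origin of replication, and it does not state which promoter or other regulatory elements in pHS1403 drive expression of the insert. No feature table is provided, so the arrangement of backbone elements cannot be described further.

The insert is roughly 600 bp and was cloned as a BamHI–HindIII fragment, with both sites preserved. According to the depositor's notes, the BamHI site lies 27 bp from the start codon and the HindIII site 115 bp from the stop codon, so the fragment includes short flanking untranslated sequence on either side of the coding region and can be excised or transferred intact with those two enzymes. The encoded protein carries two substitutions, K16E and R119E, each replacing a positively charged residue (lysine or arginine) with negatively charged glutamate, which reduces the net positive charge of this normally basic enzyme. No fusion tags or reporters are listed.

The record does not state a specific purpose. A charge-reversal double mutant of this kind in a bacterial expression vector is suited to producing the variant protein in E. coli for comparison with wild-type T4 lysozyme, a widely used model protein for studying how defined amino-acid changes affect stability, structure and activity.
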