Addgene plasmid #18231: T4 Lysozyme K16E R119E
Depositing lab: Brian Matthews. Depositing organization: University of Oregon.
Backbone
  Vector backbone: pHS1403
  Backbone size w/o insert (bp): 5000
  Vector type: Bacterial Expression
Growth in bacteria
  Bacterial resistance: Ampicillin, 100 μg/mL
  Growth temperature: 37°C
  Growth strain: DH5alpha
  Copy number: High Copy
Gene/Insert
  Gene/Insert name: T4 Lysozyme (alt name: 219EE)
  Species: Bacteriophage T4
  Insert size (bp): 600
  Mutation: K16E R119E
  GenBank ID: NP_049736
  Entrez Gene: e (a.k.a. T4p123)
  Cloning method: Restriction Enzyme; 5′ cloning site BamHI (not destroyed); 3′ cloning site HindIII (not destroyed)
  Sequencing primers: 5′ na; 3′ GGCGTATCACGAGGCCC
Terms and licenses: Academic/Nonprofit Terms; Industry Terms: Not Available to Industry
Depositor comments: The BamHI site is 27 bp from the ATG and the HindIII site is 115 bp from the stop.
How to cite: T4 Lysozyme K16E R119E was a gift from Brian Matthews (Addgene plasmid # 18231 ; http://n2t.net/addgene:18231 ; RRID:Addgene_18231)
